Addgene plasmid #192150: pRC55-GFP-DHX37
Purpose: express GFP-DHX37
Depositing lab: Sidi Chen. Depositing organization: Yale University. Publication: Systematic Immunotherapy Target Discovery Using Genome-Scale In Vivo CRISPR Screens in CD8 T Cells. Dong MB, Wang G, Chow RD, Ye L, Zhu L, Dai X, Park JJ, Kim HR, Errami Y, Guzman CD, Zhou X, Chen KY, Renauer PA, Du Y, Shen J, Lam SZ, Zhou JJ, Lannin DR, Herbst RS, Chen S. Cell. 2019 Aug 22;178(5):1189-1204.e23. doi: 10.1016/j.cell.2019.07.044. PubMed 31442407.
Backbone
  Vector backbone: Lenti
  Vector type: Mammalian Expression
Growth in bacteria
  Bacterial resistance: Ampicillin, 100 μg/mL
  Growth temperature: 37°C
  Growth strain: NEB Stable
  Copy number: High Copy
Gene/Insert
  Gene/Insert name: GFP-DHX37
  Species: M. musculus (mouse)
  Mutation: NA
  Entrez Gene: Dhx37 (a.k.a. Gm451, Gm1050, KIAA1517, MGC90028, mKIAA1517)
  Cloning method: Unknown
Terms and licenses: Academic/Nonprofit Terms; Industry Terms: Not Available to Industry
How to cite: pRC55-GFP-DHX37 was a gift from Sidi Chen (Addgene plasmid # 192150 ; http://n2t.net/addgene:192150 ; RRID:Addgene_192150)
