[The description below was written by a language model from this plasmid's Addgene catalogue record and pLannotate feature annotations shown in this document.]
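Description:
pRC55-GFP-DHX37 is a third-generation-style HIV-1 lentiviral transfer plasmid for expressing a GFP fusion of the RNA helicase DHX37 in mammalian cells. It is maintained in E. coli as a high-copy plasmid through a ColE1/pUC-type origin with ampicillin selection (AmpR under its own promoter), and a recombination-deficient strain is recorded as the host, as is usual for LTR-containing vectors. The backbone also carries an f1 origin and an SV40/EM7-driven BleoR (Zeocin resistance) cassette with an SV40 poly(A) signal. This cassette lies outside the LTR-flanked region, so it would not be packaged into virus.

A CMV enhancer/promoter fused to a truncated 5' LTR drives Tat-independent transcription of the viral genome. That genome contains the Ψ packaging signal with a gag fragment, the RRE for Rev-dependent nuclear export, and the cPPT/CTS element that aids nuclear import. Inside the provirus, an EF-1α core promoter drives mEGFP followed by the DHX37 coding sequence of roughly 3.4 kb. After DHX37 come a C-terminal 3xFLAG tag and short matches to HA and capTEV tag sequences. A blasticidin S deaminase gene follows for selecting transduced cells. No separate promoter or linking element (IRES or 2A) is annotated between the tags and BSD, so the table does not show how BSD is expressed. A synthetic poly(A) signal, a second truncated LTR and a bGH poly(A) signal close the cassette.

The catalogue lists the insert as mouse Dhx37, while the automated annotation matched it to the human protein, probably by homology. The stated purpose is simply to express GFP-DHX37, and the associated work concerns CRISPR screening for immunotherapy targets in CD8 T cells.
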