Features (pLannotate 1.2.2; 34 found; start..end, strand, type, name):
     31..83      -  misc_feature   bom (fragment): basis of mobility region from pBR322
    238..617     +  enhancer       CMV enhancer: human cytomegalovirus immediate early enhancer
    618..817     +  promoter       CMV promoter: human cytomegalovirus (CMV) immediate early promoter
    835..1015    +  LTR            5' LTR (truncated): truncated 5' long terminal repeat (LTR) from HIV-1
   1062..1187    +  misc_feature   HIV-1 Ψ: packaging signal of human immunodeficiency virus type 1
   1171..1534    +  CDS            HIV-1 gag (fragment): gag protein from human immunodeficiency virus 1; gag
   1680..1913    +  misc_feature   RRE: The Rev response element (RRE) of HIV-1 allows for Rev-dependent mRNA export from the nucleus to the cytoplasm.
   2290..2390    +  CDS            Rev (fragment): human immunodeficiency virus 1 (HIV-1) Rev protein; rev; enhances nuclear export of unspliced and incompletely spliced viral mRNAs
   2440..2557    +  misc_feature   cPPT/CTS: central polypurine tract and central termination sequence of HIV-1
   2606..2624    +  CDS            small t antigen (fragment): SV40 (simian virus 40) small t antigen
   2650..2861    +  promoter       EF-1α core promoter: core promoter for human elongation factor EF-1α
   2875..3591    +  CDS            mEGFP: mEGFP is a basic (constitutively fluorescent) green fluorescent protein published in 2002, derived from Aequorea victoria. It has moderate acid sensitivity.
   3607..7050    +  CDS            DHX37: DHX37_HUMAN - Also known as DDX37, KIAA1517. Experimental evidence at protein level: Swiss-Prot protein existence level 1. ATP-binding RNA helicase that plays a role in maturation of the small ribosomal subunit in ribosome biogenesis (PubMed:30582406). Required for the release of the U3 snoRNP from pre-ribosomal particles (PubMed:30582406). Plays a role in early testis development (PubMed:31287541, PubMed:31337883). Probably plays also a role in brain development (PubMed:31256877). From Homo sapiens (Human).
   7078..7096    +  CDS            capTEV™ (fragment): composite tag for in vivo biotinylation, TEV protease cleavage, and 6xHis tagging
   7096..7161    +  CDS            3xFLAG: three tandem FLAG® epitope tags, followed by an enterokinase cleavage site
   7162..7189    +  CDS            3xHA (fragment): three tandem HA epitope tags
   7282..7680    +  CDS            BSD: blasticidin S deaminase; Aspergillus terreus BSD; confers resistance to blasticidin
   7686..7733    +  polyA_signal   poly(A) signal: synthetic polyadenylation signal
   7746..7926    +  LTR            5' LTR (truncated): truncated 5' long terminal repeat (LTR) from HIV-1
   7958..8182    +  polyA_signal   bGH poly(A) signal: bovine growth hormone polyadenylation signal
   8186..8207    +  promoter       SV40 promoter (fragment): SV40 enhancer and early promoter
   8228..8656    +  rep_origin     f1 ori (sequence partly withheld): f1 bacteriophage origin of replication; arrow indicates direction of (+) strand synthesis
   8670..8999    +  promoter       SV40 promoter: SV40 enhancer and early promoter
   9047..9094    +  promoter       EM7 promoter: synthetic bacterial promoter&nbsp
   9113..9487    +  CDS            BleoR: antibiotic-binding protein; Sh ble from Streptoalloteichus hindustanus; confers resistance to bleomycin, phleomycin, and Zeocin™
   9497..9622    +  CDS            ble (fragment): BLE_KLEPN - Experimental evidence at protein level: Swiss-Prot protein existence level 1. Binding protein with a strong affinity to the bleomycin family of antibiotics. Binds to CL990; an antimitotic-antibiotic compound. From Klebsiella pneumoniae.
   9617..9738    +  polyA_signal   SV40 poly(A) signal: SV40 polyadenylation signal
   9809..9831    -  protein_bind   lac operator (fragment): The lac repressor binds to the lac operator to inhibit transcription in E. coli. This inhibition can be relieved by adding lactose or isopropyl-β-D-thiogalactopyranoside (IPTG). lac repressor encoded by lacI
   9835..9865    -  promoter       lac promoter: promoter for the E. coli lac operon
   9880..9901    -  protein_bind   CAP binding site: CAP binding activates transcription in the presence of cAMP. E. coli catabolite activator protein
   9914..10006   -  CDS            lacI (fragment): lac repressor; lacI; The lac repressor binds to the lac operator to inhibit transcription in E. coli. This inhibition can be relieved by adding lactose or isopropyl-β-D-thiogalactopyranoside (IPTG).
  10189..10777   -  rep_origin     ori: high-copy-number ColE1/pMB1/pBR322/pUC origin of replication
  10948..11808   -  CDS            AmpR: β-lactamase; bla; confers resistance to ampicillin, carbenicillin, and related antibiotics
  11809..11913   -  promoter       AmpR promoter: bla
>Addgene plasmid #192150 | pRC55-GFP-DHX37 | addgene full sequence | sequence record 375234 | Addgene NGS Result
GTCGACGGATCGGGAGATCTCCCGATCCCCTATGGTGCACTCTCAGTACAATCTGCTCTGATGCCGCATA
GTTAAGCCAGTATCTGCTCCCTGCTTGTGTGTTGGAGGTCGCTGAGTAGTGCGCGAGCAAAATTTAAGCT
ACAACAAGGCAAGGCTTGACCGACAATTGCATGAAGAATCTGCTTAGGGTTAGGCGTTTTGCGCTGCTTC
GCGATGTACGGGCCAGATATACGCGTTGACATTGATTATTGACTAGTTATTAATAGTAATCAATTACGGG
GTCATTAGTTCATAGCCCATATATGGAGTTCCGCGTTACATAACTTACGGTAAATGGCCCGCCTGGCTGA
CCGCCCAACGACCCCCGCCCATTGACGTCAATAATGACGTATGTTCCCATAGTAACGCCAATAGGGACTT
TCCATTGACGTCAATGGGTGGAGTATTTACGGTAAACTGCCCACTTGGCAGTACATCAAGTGTATCATAT
GCCAAGTACGCCCCCTATTGACGTCAATGACGGTAAATGGCCCGCCTGGCATTATGCCCAGTACATGACC
TTATGGGACTTTCCTACTTGGCAGTACATCTACGTATTAGTCATCGCTATTACCATGGTGATGCGGTTTT
GGCAGTACATCAATGGGCGTGGATAGCGGTTTGACTCACGGGGATTTCCAAGTCTCCACCCCATTGACGT
CAATGGGAGTTTGTTTTGGCACCAAAATCAACGGGACTTTCCAAAATGTCGTAACAACTCCGCCCCATTG
ACGCAAATGGGCGGTAGGCGTGTACGGTGGGAGGTCTATATAAGCAGCGCGTTTTGCCTGTACTGGGTCT
CTCTGGTTAGACCAGATCTGAGCCTGGGAGCTCTCTGGCTAACTAGGGAACCCACTGCTTAAGCCTCAAT
AAAGCTTGCCTTGAGTGCTTCAAGTAGTGTGTGCCCGTCTGTTGTGTGACTCTGGTAACTAGAGATCCCT
CAGACCCTTTTAGTCAGTGTGGAAAATCTCTAGCAGTGGCGCCCGAACAGGGACTTGAAAGCGAAAGGGA
AACCAGAGGAGCTCTCTCGACGCAGGACTCGGCTTGCTGAAGCGCGCACGGCAAGAGGCGAGGGGCGGCG
ACTGGTGAGTACGCCAAAAATTTTGACTAGCGGAGGCTAGAAGGAGAGAGATGGGTGCGAGAGCGTCAGT
ATTAAGCGGGGGAGAATTAGATCGCGATGGGAAAAAATTCGGTTAAGGCCAGGGGGAAAGAAAAAATATA
AATTAAAACATATAGTATGGGCAAGCAGGGAGCTAGAACGATTCGCAGTTAATCCTGGCCTGTTAGAAAC
ATCAGAAGGCTGTAGACAAATACTGGGACAGCTACAACCATCCCTTCAGACAGGATCAGAAGAACTTAGA
TCATTATATAATACAGTAGCAACCCTCTATTGTGTGCATCAAAGGATAGAGATAAAAGACACCAAGGAAG
CTTTAGACAAGATAGAGGAAGAGCAAAACAAAAGTAAGACCACCGCACAGCAAGCGGCCGCTGATCTTCA
GACCTGGAGGAGGAGATATGAGGGACAATTGGAGAAGTGAATTATATAAATATAAAGTAGTAAAAATTGA
ACCATTAGGAGTAGCACCCACCAAGGCAAAGAGAAGAGTGGTGCAGAGAGAAAAAAGAGCAGTGGGAATA
GGAGCTTTGTTCCTTGGGTTCTTGGGAGCAGCAGGAAGCACTATGGGCGCAGCGTCAATGACGCTGACGG
TACAGGCCAGACAATTATTGTCTGGTATAGTGCAGCAGCAGAACAATTTGCTGAGGGCTATTGAGGCGCA
ACAGCATCTGTTGCAACTCACAGTCTGGGGCATCAAGCAGCTCCAGGCAAGAATCCTGGCTGTGGAAAGA
TACCTAAAGGATCAACAGCTCCTGGGGATTTGGGGTTGCTCTGGAAAACTCATTTGCACCACTGCTGTGC
CTTGGAATGCTAGTTGGAGTAATAAATCTCTGGAACAGATTTGGAATCACACGACCTGGATGGAGTGGGA
CAGAGAAATTAACAATTACACAAGCTTAATACACTCCTTAATTGAAGAATCGCAAAACCAGCAAGAAAAG
AATGAACAAGAATTATTGGAATTAGATAAATGGGCAAGTTTGTGGAATTGGTTTAACATAACAAATTGGC
TGTGGTATATAAAATTATTCATAATGATAGTAGGAGGCTTGGTAGGTTTAAGAATAGTTTTTGCTGTACT
TTCTATAGTGAATAGAGTTAGGCAGGGATATTCACCATTATCGTTTCAGACCCACCTCCCAACCCCGAGG
GGACCCGACAGGCCCGAAGGAATAGAAGAAGAAGGTGGAGAGAGAGACAGAGACAGATCCATTCGATTAG
TGAACGGATCGGCACTGCGTGCGCCAATTCTGCAGACAAATGGCAGTATTCATCCACAATTTTAAAAGAA
AAGGGGGGATTGGGGGGTACAGTGCAGGGGAAAGAATAGTAGACATAATAGCAACAGACATACAAACTAA
AGAATTACAAAAACAAATTACAAAAATTCAAAATTTTCGGGTTTATTACAGGGACAGCAGAGATCCAGTT
TGGTTAATTAGCTAGCTAGGTCTTGAAAGGAGTGGGAATTGGCTCCGGTGCCCGTCAGTGGGCAGAGCGC
ACATCGCCCACAGTCCCCGAGAAGTTGGGGGGAGGGGTCGGCAATTGATCCGGTGCCTAGAGAAGGTGGC
GCGGGGTAAACTGGGAAAGTGATGTCGTGTACTGGCTCCGCCTTTTTCCCGAGGGTGGGGGAGAACCGTA
TATAAGTGCAGTAGTCGCCGTGAACGTTCTTTTTCGCAACGGGTTTGCCGCCAGAACACAGGGAATTCGC
CACCATGGGAAGCAAGGGCGAGGAGCTGTTCACCGGGGTGGTGCCCATCCTGGTCGAGCTGGACGGCGAC
GTAAACGGCCACAAGTTCAGCGTGTCCGGCGAGGGCGAGGGCGATGCCACCTACGGCAAGCTGACCCTGA
AGTTCATCTGCACCACCGGCAAGCTGCCCGTGCCCTGGCCCACCCTCGTGACCACCCTGACCTACGGCGT
GCAGTGCTTCAGCCGCTACCCCGACCACATGAAGCAGCACGACTTCTTCAAGTCCGCCATGCCCGAAGGC
TACGTCCAGGAGCGCACCATCTTCTTCAAGGACGACGGCAACTACAAGACCCGCGCCGAGGTGAAGTTCG
AGGGCGACACCCTGGTGAACCGCATCGAGCTGAAGGGCATCGACTTCAAGGAGGACGGCAACATCCTGGG
GCACAAGCTGGAGTACAACTACAACAGCCACAACGTCTATATCATGGCCGACAAGCAGAAGAACGGCATC
AAGGTGAACTTCAAGATCCGCCACAACATCGAGGACGGCAGCGTGCAGCTCGCCGACCACTACCAGCAGA
ACACCCCCATCGGCGACGGCCCCGTGCTGCTGCCCGACAACCACTACCTGAGCACCCAGTCCAAGCTGAG
CAAAGACCCCAACGAGAAGCGCGATCACATGGTCCTGCTGGAGTTCGTGACCGCCGCCGGGATCACTCTC
GGCATGGACGAGCTGTACAAGGGTACCGGTGGAAGCATGGGGAAGCTGCGACGCCGCTACAACGTGAAGG
GGCGGCTGCAGGCCGATCCCCGGCCCGCCAAGGGCCCTGAAGCGCCTCCCGTACGGCTGGAACTGGAGGG
CAAGGATGTGTTGAAAGGAGTTGATGAAAGCAATGTTCTGGTGCTGCCTGGGAAGAGAAAGAAGAAGACC
AAGGCGCCGCCCCCATCCAAGAAAGAGAGGAAGCCCCTGACAAAGAAGGAGAGGAAGGTGCTACAGAAGG
TCTTAGAACAGAAGGAGAAGAAGAGCCAGCGTGCCGAACTGCTGCAGAAACTGAGTGAAGTCCAAGTATC
GGAGGCCGAGATGAGTCTCTTCTACACCACAGCCAAGCTCGGCACTGGGGACCGCATGTATCATATCAAA
GAGAGGAAGTCTGGCCAGCCTGCTGCCCGGGGCCAGGAGAAGGTCAGTAGCCTCAGCGGGGCCCACCGGA
AGCGCCACAGGTCATCATCAACAGAGGAAGACTCTGAGTCTTCAGAAGATTCAGAGCCTGAGGAAGCCAC
AGCTGACCAACCTAGGACCAGCACAGGGACAGAGCCAGTGCATCCGCCACCAGCTCCTTCTGGGATCAAC
AGCCCTGCACCCACCCCGCAGCCCCCTCCATCTGGGATCTCTGCACCTCCAAAAACACCAGCCTCTGCCC
CGCCTCCACCCGTGGCCAAGCCTGCTGTATTCATCCCCGTGAACCGCACCCCTGAAATGCAGGAGGAGCG
GCTCAAGCTCCCGATCCTCGCCGAGGAGCAAGCCATCATGGAGGCGGTGGCTGAGCACCCCATTGTCATT
GTGTGTGGCGAGACTGGCAGTGGGAAGACTACACAGGTGCCCCAGTTTCTCTACGAAGCAGGCTACAGCA
GTGAGGACAGCATCATCGGTGTCACAGAACCCCGCCGAGTGGCCGCAGTAGCCATGTCCCAGCGGGTGGC
CAAGGAGATGAACCTGTCACATCGGGTTGTCTCCTACCAGATCCGCTACGAAGGGAATGTGACAGAAGAA
ACCAGGATCAAGTTCATGACGGACGGTGTGCTGCTCAAAGAGATCCAGAAGGACTTCCTGCTGCTGAAAT
ACAAGGTGGTGATCATTGACGAAGCCCATGAGCGGAGCGTCTACACAGACATCCTTCTAGGGCTCCTGTC
CCGCATTGTGGCTCTCCGGGCCAAGAGGCACCTGCCCCTCAAGCTGCTCATCATGTCGGCCACACTGCGG
GTGGAGGACTTCACCCAGAACCAGCGGCTCTTCACCACCCCTCCCCCGGTCATCAAGGTTGAGTCGAGGC
AGTTCCCTGTGACTGTACATTTCAACAAGCGGACCCCATTGGATGACTACAGTGGTGAATGCTTCAGGAA
GGTCTGCAAGATCCACCGGATGCTGCCTGCAGGTGGCATCCTGGTATTTCTCACAGGGCAGGCCGAGGTG
CATGCCCTTTGCCGTCGGCTTAGGAAGGCCTTCCCCTTTCGTTGCTCCCAGCCACAAGAAAAGGAAGAGG
ACTCAGCAGAAGGGATGCGGAGGTTTAAGAAGTCCCGGACAAGGGCTAGGAAGGCCCAGGCCATGGCCTT
GCCCCAGATCAACCTGGACAATTACTCTGTGCTGCCAGCCGGCGAAGGTGATGAGGACAGGGAGGCAGAG
ATGGACGATGAAGAGGAGGCCCTGGGCTCTGACCTAGATCTGGACCTGGGTGACAGTGAGGCAAATGAAG
GTGAGCAGCCGGATGCCTCCCTGCCCCTTCACGTGCTCCCGCTCTACTCTTTGCTGGCCCCTGAGAAGCA
GGCACAGGTCTTCAAACCTCCTCCCGAGGGGACGAGGCTGTGCGTTGTGGCCACCAATGTGGCTGAAACC
TCCCTCACCATCCCTGGTATCAAGTATGTGGTGGACTGTGGGAAAGTCAAAAAGCGCTATTATGATCGTG
TCACAGGCGTGTCTTCCTTCCGTGTCACCTGGGTCTCCCAAGCATCCGCTGACCAGCGGGCTGGTCGTGC
AGGCCGCACAGAGCCAGGCCACTGCTATAGGCTGTATTCCTCAGCTGTTTTCGGGGACTTTGAGCAGTTT
CCTCCTCCAGAGATCACCCGCAGACCAGTGGAGGACTTGATCCTGCAAATGAAAGCACTCAGCATTGAGA
AGGTCATCAACTTCCCGTTCCCCACCCCGCCGTCCGTGGAGGCCCTCGTTGCTGCAGAGGAGCTGCTGGT
TGCCCTGGGGGCCCTGCAGGCACCTCCAAAACAGGAAAGAATGAAGAAGCTACAGATGTCACAGCTGAGC
TGCCCCATCACCGCGCTGGGGCGGACCATGTCCACCTTCCCTGTGGCACCCCGCTATGCCAAGATGCTGG
CCCTGAGCCAGCAGCATGGCTGCCTGCCCTACACCATTGCCATCGTGGCTGCCATGACTGTGCGTGAGCT
GTTTGAGGAGCTGGACAGACCTGCTGCCAGTGAAAAGGAGCTTGCCGAGCTAAAGGGCCGCCGAGCCCGT
GTGGCCCAGATGAAGAGGACCTGGGCCGGGCAGGGGCCATCTCTGAAGCTTGGCGACCTCATGGTGTTGC
TGGGTGCCGTGGGAGCCTGTGAGTACGCTGGCTGCTCACCCCAGTTCTGCCAAGCTAACGGACTGCGCTA
CAAGGCCATGCTTGAGATCCGGCGCCTGCGTGGCCAGCTGACCACTGCAGTCAACGCAGTGTGCCCCGAG
GCTGGGCTTTTCCTGGACCCCAAAATGCAGCCTCCTACTGAGAGCCAGGTGACTTACCTGCGGCAAATCA
TGGCAGCTGGTCTGGGTGACCACCTGGCCCGCCGGGTTCAGAGTGAGGACTTGCTGGACCCCAAGTGGAA
GAATGCCTACAAGACTCCTCTTCTAGATGACCCCGTCTTCATCCACCCCAGCTCTGTACTCTTCAAAGAG
TTGCCTGAGTTCGTGGTCTACCAGGAAATTGTGGAGACAACCAAGATGTACATGAAAGGTGTCTCCACCG
TGGAAATCCAGTGGATCCCCTCCCTGCTGCCTTCCTACTGCCAGTTTGATGCACCCCTGGAGGAGCCAGC
GCCCAGTTACTGCCCAGAGTCAGGACAGGTGTTGTGCCACCGGGCCAGCGTGTTCTACCGTGTGGGCTGG
CCTCTCCCTGCCGTCCAGGTGGACTTCCCTGAAGGCATTGACCGCTACAAATACTTTGCAAAGTTTCTGC
TGGAGGGACAGGTCTTCCGCAAGCTGGCTTCATTCAAGAGCTGCCTGCTATCTAGCCCCAGCACCATGCT
GAAGACCTGGGCCAGGCTGCAGCCCAGGACAGAGACCCTATTGAGAGCCCTCGTGGCCCACAAGGCTGAT
TCTCGTGATTCCCTGCTGGCTGCATGGAAGAAGAACCCCAAATACCTGCTGGCTGAGTACTGCGAGTGGC
TCCCAAAGGCTATGCACAGCGATGTTGAGAAGAACTGGCCCCCTACCACTGACAGTGAGAACCTGTACTT
CCAGGGCCATCATCATCATCATCATGACTACAAAGACCATGACGGTGATTATAAAGATCATGACATCGAT
TACAAGGATGACGATGACAAGTACCCATACGATGTTCCAGATTACGCTTGGAGCCACCCCCAGTTCGAGA
AGTGTACAGGCAGTGGAGAGGGCAGAGGAAGTCTGCTAACATGCGGTGACGTCGAGGAGAATCCTGGCCC
AATGGCCAAGCCTTTGTCTCAAGAAGAATCCACCCTCATTGAAAGAGCAACGGCTACAATCAACAGCATC
CCCATCTCTGAAGACTACAGCGTCGCCAGCGCAGCTCTCTCTAGCGACGGCCGCATCTTCACTGGTGTCA
ATGTATATCATTTTACTGGGGGACCTTGTGCAGAACTCGTGGTGCTGGGCACTGCTGCTGCTGCGGCAGC
TGGCAACCTGACTTGTATCGTCGCGATCGGAAATGAGAACAGGGGCATCTTGAGCCCCTGCGGACGGTGC
CGACAGGTGCTTCTCGATCTGCATCCTGGGATCAAAGCCATAGTGAAGGACAGTGATGGACAGCCGACGG
CAGTTGGGATTCGTGAATTGCTGCCCTCTGGTTATGTGTGGGAGGGCTAAGAATTAATAAAAGATCTTTA
TTTTCATTAGATCTGTGTGTTGGTTTTTTGTGTCCGGACTGTACTGGGTCTCTCTGGTTAGACCAGATCT
GAGCCTGGGAGCTCTCTGGCTAACTAGGGAACCCACTGCTTAAGCCTCAATAAAGCTTGCCTTGAGTGCT
TCAAGTAGTGTGTGCCCGTCTGTTGTGTGACTCTGGTAACTAGAGATCCCTCAGACCCTTTTAGTCAGTG
TGGAAAATCTCTAGCAGGGCCCGTTTAAACCCGCTGATCAGCCTCGACTGTGCCTTCTAGTTGCCAGCCA
TCTGTTGTTTGCCCCTCCCCCGTGCCTTCCTTGACCCTGGAAGGTGCCACTCCCACTGTCCTTTCCTAAT
AAAATGAGGAAATTGCATCGCATTGTCTGAGTAGGTGTCATTCTATTCTGGGGGGTGGGGTGGGGCAGGA
CAGCAAGGGGGAGGATTGGGAAGACAATAGCAGGCATGCTGGGGATGCGGTGGGCTCTATGGCTTCTGAG
GCGGAAAGAACCAGCTGGGGCTCTAGGGGGTATCCCC
[124 nt withheld, positions 8228-8351]
C
[91 nt withheld, positions 8353-8443]
A
[49 nt withheld, positions 8445-8493]
CCTTTGACGTTGGAGTCCACGTTCTTT
[37 nt withheld, positions 8521-8557]
ACCCTATCTCGGTCTATTCTTTTGATTTATAAGGGATTTTGCCGATTTCGGCCTATTGGTTAAAAAATGA
GCTGATTTAACAAAAATTTAACGCGAATTAATTCTGTGGAATGTGTGTCAGTTAGGGTGTGGAAAGTCCC
CAGGCTCCCCAGCAGGCAGAAGTATGCAAAGCATGCATCTCAATTAGTCAGCAACCAGGTGTGGAAAGTC
CCCAGGCTCCCCAGCAGGCAGAAGTATGCAAAGCATGCATCTCAATTAGTCAGCAACCATAGTCCCGCCC
CTAACTCCGCCCATCCCGCCCCTAACTCCGCCCAGTTCCGCCCATTCTCCGCCCCATGGCTGACTAATTT
TTTTTATTTATGCAGAGGCCGAGGCCGCCTCTGCCTCTGAGCTATTCCAGAAGTAGTGAGGAGGCTTTTT
TGGAGGCCTAGGCTTTTGCAAAAAGCTCCCGGGAGCTTGTATATCCATTTTCGGATCTGATCAGCACGTG
TTGACAATTAATCATCGGCATAGTATATCGGCATAGTATAATACGACAAGGTGAGGAACTAAACCATGGC
CAAGTTGACCAGTGCCGTTCCGGTGCTCACCGCGCGCGACGTCGCCGGAGCGGTCGAGTTCTGGACCGAC
CGGCTCGGGTTCTCCCGGGACTTCGTGGAGGACGACTTCGCCGGTGTGGTCCGGGACGACGTGACCCTGT
TCATCAGCGCGGTCCAGGACCAGGTGGTGCCGGACAACACCCTGGCCTGGGTGTGGGTGCGCGGCCTGGA
CGAGCTGTACGCCGAGTGGTCGGAGGTCGTGTCCACGAACTTCCGGGACGCCTCCGGGCCGGCCATGACC
GAGATCGGCGAGCAGCCGTGGGGGCGGGAGTTCGCCCTGCGCGACCCGGCCGGCAACTGCGTGCACTTCG
TGGCCGAGGAGCAGGACTGACACGTGCTACGAGATTTCGATTCCACCGCCGCCTTCTATGAAAGGTTGGG
CTTCGGAATCGTTTTCCGGGACGCCGGCTGGATGATCCTCCAGCGCGGGGATCTCATGCTGGAGTTCTTC
GCCCACCCCAACTTGTTTATTGCAGCTTATAATGGTTACAAATAAAGCAATAGCATCACAAATTTCACAA
ATAAAGCATTTTTTTCACTGCATTCTAGTTGTGGTTTGTCCAAACTCATCAATGTATCTTATCATGTCTG
TATACCGTCGACCTCTAGCTAGAGCTTGGCGTAATCATGGTCATAGCTGTTTCCTGTGTGAAATTGTTAT
CCGCTCACAATTCCACACAACATACGAGCCGGAAGCATAAAGTGTAAAGCCTGGGGTGCCTAATGAGTGA
GCTAACTCACATTAATTGCGTTGCGCTCACTGCCCGCTTTCCAGTCGGGAAACCTGTCGTGCCAGCTGCA
TTAATGAATCGGCCAACGCGCGGGGAGAGGCGGTTTGCGTATTGGGCGCTCTTCCGCTTCCTCGCTCACT
GACTCGCTGCGCTCGGTCGTTCGGCTGCGGCGAGCGGTATCAGCTCACTCAAAGGCGGTAATACGGTTAT
CCACAGAATCAGGGGATAACGCAGGAAAGAACATGTGAGCAAAAGGCCAGCAAAAGGCCAGGAACCGTAA
AAAGGCCGCGTTGCTGGCGTTTTTCCATAGGCTCCGCCCCCCTGACGAGCATCACAAAAATCGACGCTCA
AGTCAGAGGTGGCGAAACCCGACAGGACTATAAAGATACCAGGCGTTTCCCCCTGGAAGCTCCCTCGTGC
GCTCTCCTGTTCCGACCCTGCCGCTTACCGGATACCTGTCCGCCTTTCTCCCTTCGGGAAGCGTGGCGCT
TTCTCATAGCTCACGCTGTAGGTATCTCAGTTCGGTGTAGGTCGTTCGCTCCAAGCTGGGCTGTGTGCAC
GAACCCCCCGTTCAGCCCGACCGCTGCGCCTTATCCGGTAACTATCGTCTTGAGTCCAACCCGGTAAGAC
ACGACTTATCGCCACTGGCAGCAGCCACTGGTAACAGGATTAGCAGAGCGAGGTATGTAGGCGGTGCTAC
AGAGTTCTTGAAGTGGTGGCCTAACTACGGCTACACTAGAAGAACAGTATTTGGTATCTGCGCTCTGCTG
AAGCCAGTTACCTTCGGAAAAAGAGTTGGTAGCTCTTGATCCGGCAAACAAACCACCGCTGGTAGCGGTG
GTTTTTTTGTTTGCAAGCAGCAGATTACGCGCAGAAAAAAAGGATCTCAAGAAGATCCTTTGATCTTTTC
TACGGGGTCTGACGCTCAGTGGAACGAAAACTCACGTTAAGGGATTTTGGTCATGAGATTATCAAAAAGG
ATCTTCACCTAGATCCTTTTAAATTAAAAATGAAGTTTTAAATCAATCTAAAGTATATATGAGTAAACTT
GGTCTGACAGTTACCAATGCTTAATCAGTGAGGCACCTATCTCAGCGATCTGTCTATTTCGTTCATCCAT
AGTTGCCTGACTCCCCGTCGTGTAGATAACTACGATACGGGAGGGCTTACCATCTGGCCCCAGTGCTGCA
ATGATACCGCGAGACCCACGCTCACCGGCTCCAGATTTATCAGCAATAAACCAGCCAGCCGGAAGGGCCG
AGCGCAGAAGTGGTCCTGCAACTTTATCCGCCTCCATCCAGTCTATTAATTGTTGCCGGGAAGCTAGAGT
AAGTAGTTCGCCAGTTAATAGTTTGCGCAACGTTGTTGCCATTGCTACAGGCATCGTGGTGTCACGCTCG
TCGTTTGGTATGGCTTCATTCAGCTCCGGTTCCCAACGATCAAGGCGAGTTACATGATCCCCCATGTTGT
GCAAAAAAGCGGTTAGCTCCTTCGGTCCTCCGATCGTTGTCAGAAGTAAGTTGGCCGCAGTGTTATCACT
CATGGTTATGGCAGCACTGCATAATTCTCTTACTGTCATGCCATCCGTAAGATGCTTTTCTGTGACTGGT
GAGTACTCAACCAAGTCATTCTGAGAATAGTGTATGCGGCGACCGAGTTGCTCTTGCCCGGCGTCAATAC
GGGATAATACCGCGCCACATAGCAGAACTTTAAAAGTGCTCATCATTGGAAAACGTTCTTCGGGGCGAAA
ACTCTCAAGGATCTTACCGCTGTTGAGATCCAGTTCGATGTAACCCACTCGTGCACCCAACTGATCTTCA
GCATCTTTTACTTTCACCAGCGTTTCTGGGTGAGCAAAAACAGGAAGGCAAAATGCCGCAAAAAAGGGAA
TAAGGGCGACACGGAAATGTTGAATACTCATACTCTTCCTTTTTCAATATTATTGAAGCATTTATCAGGG
TTATTGTCTCATGAGCGGATACATATTTGAATGTATTTAGAAAAATAAACAAATAGGGGTTCCGCGCACA
TTTCCCCGAAAAGTGCCACCTGAC
